Addgene plasmid #142955: TFORF2534
Purpose: Lentiviral vector for overexpressing transcription factor ORFs with unique 24-bp barcodes. Barcodes facilitate identification of transcription factors in pooled screens.
Depositing lab: Feng Zhang. Depositing organization: Broad Institute. Publication: A transcription factor atlas of directed differentiation. Joung J, Ma S, Tay T, Geiger-Schuller KR, Kirchgatterer PC, Verdine VK, Guo B, Arias-Garcia MA, Allen WE, Singh A, Kuksenko O, Abudayyeh OO, Gootenberg JS, Fu Z, Macrae RK, Buenrostro JD, Regev A, Zhang F. Cell. 2023 Jan 5;186(1):209-229.e26. doi: 10.1016/j.cell.2022.11.026. PubMed 36608654.
Backbone
  Vector backbone: pLX_TRC317
  Backbone manufacturer: Broad Institute Genetic Perturbation Platform
  Backbone size w/o insert (bp): 8264
  Vector type: Mammalian Expression, Lentiviral
  Selectable markers: Puromycin
Growth in bacteria
  Bacterial resistance: Ampicillin, 100 μg/mL
  Growth temperature: 37°C
  Growth strain: NEB Stable
  Copy number: High Copy
Gene/Insert
  Gene/Insert name: SOX6
  Species: H. sapiens (human)
  Insert size (bp): 2507
  Entrez Gene: SOX6 (a.k.a. HSSOX6, SOXD, TOLCAS)
  Promoter: EF1a
  Cloning method: Unknown
  Sequencing primers: 5′ GGGTGGAGACTGAAGTTAGGCCAG; 3′ CACATAGCGTAAAAGGAGCAACATAG
Terms and licenses: Academic/Nonprofit Terms; Industry Terms: Not Available to Industry
Depositor comments: NM_001145811,ENST00000528252 . The transcription factor ORF portion of this plasmid was synthesized by Genewiz. Please test multiple small colonies in case of plasmid recombination. To make this collection available in a timely manner, a portion of this collection was not fully sequenced by Addgene. If an Addgene verified full plasmid sequence is not available, please contact us prior to placing an order to request the full sequence.
How to cite: TFORF2534 was a gift from Feng Zhang (Addgene plasmid # 142955 ; http://n2t.net/addgene:142955 ; RRID:Addgene_142955)
