[The description below was written by a language model from this plasmid's Addgene catalogue record and pLannotate feature annotations shown in this document.]
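Description:
TFORF2534 is a lentiviral mammalian expression plasmid built on the pLX_TRC317 backbone from the Broad Institute Genetic Perturbation Platform, and it carries the human transcription factor SOX6 as one member of a large barcoded transcription factor ORF collection. In bacteria it is maintained through a high-copy ColE1/pUC-type origin and selected with ampicillin via the β-lactamase gene. An f1 origin and remnants of a lac/T7/T3 cloning region are also present in the backbone. The depositor warns that recombination can occur, as is common for plasmids carrying LTR repeats.

The viral portion follows a third-generation, self-inactivating design. An RSV promoter drives a truncated HIV-1 5' LTR, followed by the Ψ packaging signal with a gag fragment, the Rev response element for Rev-dependent nuclear export of the genomic RNA, and a cPPT/CTS. A ΔU3 3' LTR disables LTR promoter activity after integration. Within the transfer region, an SV40 early promoter drives puromycin N-acetyltransferase for selecting transduced cells, and a separate EF-1α promoter gives strong constitutive expression of the synthesized SOX6 ORF. SOX6 is a factor involved in chondrogenesis and neurogenesis. A WPRE downstream of the ORF enhances transcript stability and expression.

According to the record, each construct in the collection also carries a unique 24-bp barcode. It is not annotated in the feature table, so its position is not stated. The barcode lets the ORF be identified by sequencing in pooled overexpression screens, such as those that test which transcription factors direct cell differentiation.
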