Features (pLannotate 1.2.2; 31 found; start..end, strand, type, name):
      5..231     +  promoter       RSV promoter: Rous sarcoma virus enhancer/promoter
    232..412     +  LTR            5' LTR (truncated): truncated 5' long terminal repeat (LTR) from HIV-1
    459..584     +  misc_feature   HIV-1 Ψ: packaging signal of human immunodeficiency virus type 1
    568..931     +  CDS            HIV-1 gag (fragment): gag protein from human immunodeficiency virus 1; gag
   1077..1310    +  misc_feature   RRE: The Rev response element (RRE) of HIV-1 allows for Rev-dependent mRNA export from the nucleus to the cytoplasm.
   1687..1713    +  CDS            Rev (fragment): human immunodeficiency virus 1 (HIV-1) Rev protein; rev; enhances nuclear export of unspliced and incompletely spliced viral mRNAs
   1720..1743    +  promoter       SV40 promoter (fragment): SV40 early promoter
   1744..1815    +  promoter       SV40 promoter (fragment): SV40 enhancer and early promoter
   1839..1974    +  rep_origin     SV40 ori: SV40 origin of replication
   2020..2616    +  CDS            PuroR (fragment): puromycin N-acetyltransferase; pac from Streptomyces; confers resistance to puromycin
   2665..2782    +  misc_feature   cPPT/CTS: central polypurine tract and central termination sequence of HIV-1
   2847..2913    +  CDS            small t antigen (fragment): SV40 (simian virus 40) small t antigen
   2920..4098    +  promoter       EF-1α promoter: strong constitutive promoter for human elongation factor EF-1α
   4115..6517    +  CDS            SOX6: SOX6_HUMAN - Experimental evidence at protein level: Swiss-Prot protein existence level 1. Transcription factor that plays a key role in several developmental processes, including neurogenesis, chondrocytes differentiation and cartilage formation. Specifically binds the 5'- AACAAT-3' DNA motif present in enhancers and super-enhancers and promotes expression of genes important for chondrogenesis. Required for overt chondrogenesis when condensed prechondrocytes differentiate into early stage chondrocytes: SOX5 and SOX6 cooperatively bind with SOX9 on active enhancers and super-enhancers associat
   6533..6586    +  promoter       U6 promoter (fragment): RNA polymerase III promoter for human U6 snRNA
   6628..7216    +  misc_feature   WPRE: woodchuck hepatitis virus posttranscriptional regulatory element
   7267..7286    +  misc_feature   cPPT/CTS (fragment): central polypurine tract and central termination sequence of HIV-1
   7288..7521    +  LTR            3' LTR (ΔU3): self-inactivating 3' long terminal repeat (LTR) from HIV-1
   7599..7720    +  polyA_signal   SV40 poly(A) signal: SV40 polyadenylation signal
   7760..7895    +  rep_origin     SV40 ori: SV40 origin of replication
   7916..7934    -  promoter       T7 promoter: promoter for bacteriophage T7 RNA polymerase
   7942..8097    +  CDS            lacZα (fragment): LacZα fragment of β-galactosidase; lacZ fragment
   8102..8530    +  rep_origin     f1 ori (sequence partly withheld): f1 bacteriophage origin of replication; arrow indicates direction of (+) strand synthesis
   8583..8687    +  promoter       AmpR promoter: bla
   8688..9548    +  CDS            AmpR: β-lactamase; bla; confers resistance to ampicillin, carbenicillin, and related antibiotics
   9719..10307   +  rep_origin     ori: high-copy-number ColE1/pMB1/pBR322/pUC origin of replication
  10490..10582   +  CDS            lacI (fragment): lac repressor; lacI; The lac repressor binds to the lac operator to inhibit transcription in E. coli. This inhibition can be relieved by adding lactose or isopropyl-β-D-thiogalactopyranoside (IPTG).
  10595..10616   +  protein_bind   CAP binding site: CAP binding activates transcription in the presence of cAMP. E. coli catabolite activator protein
  10631..10661   +  promoter       lac promoter: promoter for the E. coli lac operon
  10665..10687   +  protein_bind   lac operator (fragment): The lac repressor binds to the lac operator to inhibit transcription in E. coli. This inhibition can be relieved by adding lactose or isopropyl-β-D-thiogalactopyranoside (IPTG). lac repressor encoded by lacI
  10730..10748   +  promoter       T3 promoter: promoter for bacteriophage T3 RNA polymerase
>Addgene plasmid #142955 | TFORF2534 | addgene full sequence | sequence record 397335 | Addgene NGS Result
TTAATGTAGTCTTATGCAATACTCTTGTAGTCTTGCAACATGGTAACGATGAGTTAGCAACATGCCTTAC
AAGGAGAGAAAAAGCACCGTGCATGCCGATTGGTGGAAGTAAGGTGGTACGATCGTGCCTTATTAGGAAG
GCAACAGACGGGTCTGACATGGATTGGACGAACCACTGAATTGCCGCATTGCAGAGATATTGTATTTAAG
TGCCTAGCTCGATACATAAACGGGTCTCTCTGGTTAGACCAGATCTGAGCCTGGGAGCTCTCTGGCTAAC
TAGGGAACCCACTGCTTAAGCCTCAATAAAGCTTGCCTTGAGTGCTTCAAGTAGTGTGTGCCCGTCTGTT
GTGTGACTCTGGTAACTAGAGATCCCTCAGACCCTTTTAGTCAGTGTGGAAAATCTCTAGCAGTGGCGCC
CGAACAGGGACTTGAAAGCGAAAGGGAAACCAGAGGAGCTCTCTCGACGCAGGACTCGGCTTGCTGAAGC
GCGCACGGCAAGAGGCGAGGGGCGGCGACTGGTGAGTACGCCAAAAATTTTGACTAGCGGAGGCTAGAAG
GAGAGAGATGGGTGCGAGAGCGTCAGTATTAAGCGGGGGAGAATTAGATCGCGATGGGAAAAAATTCGGT
TAAGGCCAGGGGGAAAGAAAAAATATAAATTAAAACATATAGTATGGGCAAGCAGGGAGCTAGAACGATT
CGCAGTTAATCCTGGCCTGTTAGAAACATCAGAAGGCTGTAGACAAATACTGGGACAGCTACAACCATCC
CTTCAGACAGGATCAGAAGAACTTAGATCATTATATAATACAGTAGCAACCCTCTATTGTGTGCATCAAA
GGATAGAGATAAAAGACACCAAGGAAGCTTTAGACAAGATAGAGGAAGAGCAAAACAAAAGTAAGACCAC
CGCACAGCAAGCGGCCGCTGATCTTCAGACCTGGAGGAGGAGATATGAGGGACAATTGGAGAAGTGAATT
ATATAAATATAAAGTAGTAAAAATTGAACCATTAGGAGTAGCACCCACCAAGGCAAAGAGAAGAGTGGTG
CAGAGAGAAAAAAGAGCAGTGGGAATAGGAGCTTTGTTCCTTGGGTTCTTGGGAGCAGCAGGAAGCACTA
TGGGCGCAGCGTCAATGACGCTGACGGTACAGGCCAGACAATTATTGTCTGGTATAGTGCAGCAGCAGAA
CAATTTGCTGAGGGCTATTGAGGCGCAACAGCATCTGTTGCAACTCACAGTCTGGGGCATCAAGCAGCTC
CAGGCAAGAATCCTGGCTGTGGAAAGATACCTAAAGGATCAACAGCTCCTGGGGATTTGGGGTTGCTCTG
GAAAACTCATTTGCACCACTGCTGTGCCTTGGAATGCTAGTTGGAGTAATAAATCTCTGGAACAGATTTG
GAATCACACGACCTGGATGGAGTGGGACAGAGAAATTAACAATTACACAAGCTTAATACACTCCTTAATT
GAAGAATCGCAAAACCAGCAAGAAAAGAATGAACAAGAATTATTGGAATTAGATAAATGGGCAAGTTTGT
GGAATTGGTTTAACATAACAAATTGGCTGTGGTATATAAAATTATTCATAATGATAGTAGGAGGCTTGGT
AGGTTTAAGAATAGTTTTTGCTGTACTTTCTATAGTGAATAGAGTTAGGCAGGGATATTCACCATTATCG
TTTCAGACCCACCTCCCAACCCCGAGGGGACCCATGCATTGCATCTCAATTAGTCAGCAACCAGGTGTGG
AAAGTCCCCAGGCTCCCCAGCAGGCAGAAGTATGCAAAGCATGCGTCTCAATTAGTCAGCAACCATAGTC
CCGCCCCTAACTCCGCCCATCCCGCCCCTAACTCCGCCCAGTTCCGCCCATTCTCCGCCCCATGGCTGAC
TAATTTTTTTTATTTATGCAGAGGCCGAGGCCGCCTCGGCCTCTGAGCTATTCCAGAAGTAGTGAGGAGG
CTTTTTTGGAGGCCTAGGCTTTTGCAAAAAGCTTTCTAGAGGTACCACCGGAGCTTACCATGACCGAGTA
CAAGCCCACGGTGCGCCTCGCCACCCGCGACGACGTCCCCAGGGCCGTACGCACCCTCGCCGCCGCGTTC
GCCGACTACCCCGCCACGCGCCACACCGTCGATCCGGACCGCCACATCGAGCGGGTCACCGAGCTGCAAG
AACTCTTCCTCACGCGCGTCGGGCTCGACATCGGCAAGGTGTGGGTCGCGGACGACGGCGCCGCCGTGGC
GGTCTGGACCACGCCGGAGAGCGTCGAAGCGGGGGCGGTGTTCGCCGAGATCGGCCCGCGCATGGCCGAG
TTGAGCGGTTCCCGGCTGGCCGCGCAGCAACAGATGGAAGGCCTCCTGGCGCCGCACCGGCCCAAGGAGC
CCGCGTGGTTCCTGGCCACCGTCGGCGTCTCGCCCGACCACCAGGGCAAGGGTCTGGGCAGCGCCGTCGT
GCTCCCCGGAGTGGAGGCGGCCGAGCGCGCCGGGGTGCCCGCCTTCCTGGAGACCTCCGCGCCCCGCAAC
CTCCCCTTCTACGAGCGGCTCGGCTTCACCGTCACCGCCGACGTCGAGGTGCCCGAAGGACCGCGCACCT
GGTGCATGACCCGCAAGCCCGGTGCCAGTTAACGAATTCTAGATCTTGAGACAAATGGCAGTATTCATCC
ACAATTTTAAAAGAAAAGGGGGGATTGGGGGGTACAGTGCAGGGGAAAGAATAGTAGACATAATAGCAAC
AGACATACAAACTAAAGAATTACAAAAACAAATTACAAAAATTCAAAATTTTCGGGTTTATTACAGGGAC
AGCAGAGATCCACTTTGGCGCCGGCTCGAGGCCTGCAGGTGCAAAGATGGATAAAGTTTTAAACAGAGAG
GAATCTTTGCAGCTAATGGACCTTCTAGGTCTTGAAAGGAGTGGGAATTGGCTCCGGTGCCCGTCAGTGG
GCAGAGCGCACATCGCCCACAGTCCCCGAGAAGTTGGGGGGAGGGGTCGGCAATTGAACCGGTGCCTAGA
GAAGGTGGCGCGGGGTAAACTGGGAAAGTGATGTCGTGTACTGGCTCCGCCTTTTTCCCGAGGGTGGGGG
AGAACCGTATATAAGTGCAGTAGTCGCCGTGAACGTTCTTTTTCGCAACGGGTTTGCCGCCAGAACACAG
GTAAGTGCCGTGTGTGGTTCCCGCGGGCCTGGCCTCTTTACGGGTTATGGCCCTTGCGTGCCTTGAATTA
CTTCCACCTGGCTGCAGTACGTGATTCTTGATCCCGAGCTTCGGGTTGGAAGTGGGTGGGAGAGTTCGAG
GCCTTGCGCTTAAGGAGCCCCTTCGCCTCGTGCTTGAGTTGAGGCCTGGCCTGGGCGCTGGGGCCGCCGC
GTGCGAATCTGGTGGCACCTTCGCGCCTGTCTCGCTGCTTTCGATAAGTCTCTAGCCATTTAAAATTTTT
GATGACCTGCTGCGACGCTTTTTTTCTGGCAAGATAGTCTTGTAAATGCGGGCCAAGATCTGCACACTGG
TATTTCGGTTTTTGGGGCCGCGGGCGGCGACGGGGCCCGTGCGTCCCAGCGCACATGTTCGGCGAGGCGG
GGCCTGCGAGCGCGGCCACCGAGAATCGGACGGGGGTAGTCTCAAGCTGGCCGGCCTGCTCTGGTGCCTG
GCCTCGCGCCGCCGTGTATCGCCCCGCCCTGGGCGGCAAGGCTGGCCCGGTCGGCACCAGTTGCGTGAGC
GGAAAGATGGCCGCTTCCCGGCCCTGCTGCAGGGAGCTCAAAATGGAGGACGCGGCGCTCGGGAGAGCGG
GCGGGTGAGTCACCCACACAAAGGAAAAGGGCCTTTCCGTCCTCAGCCGTCGCTTCATGTGACTCCACGG
AGTACCGGGCGCCGTCCAGGCACCTCGATTAGTTCTCGAGCTTTTGGAGTACGTCGTCTTTAGGTTGGGG
GGAGGGGTTTTATGCGATGGAGTTTCCCCACACTGAGTGGGTGGAGACTGAAGTTAGGCCAGCTTGGCAC
TTGATGTAATTCTCCTTGGAATTTGCCCTTTTTGAGTTTGGATCTTGGTTCATTCTCAAGCCTCAGACAG
TGGTTCAAAGTTTTTTTCTTCCATTTCAGGTGTCGTGAGGCTAGCACCGCCACCATGTCTTCCAAGCAAG
CCACCTCTCCATTTGCCTGTGCAGCTGATGGAGAGGATGCAATGACCCAGGATTTAACCTCAAGGGAAAA
GGAAGAGGGCAGTGATCAACATGTGGCCTCCCATCTGCCTCTGCACCCCATAATGCACAACAAACCTCAC
TCTGAGGAGCTACCAACACTTGTCAGTACCATTCAACAAGATGCTGACTGGGACAGCGTTCTGTCATCTC
AGCAAAGAATGGAATCAGAGAATAATAAGTTATGTTCCCTATATTCCTTCCGAAATACCTCTACCTCACC
ACATAAGCCTGACGAAGGGAGTCGGGACCGTGAGATAATGACCAGTGTTACTTTTGGAACCCCAGAGCGC
CGCAAAGGGAGTCTTGCCGATGTGGTGGACACACTGAAACAGAAGAAGCTTGAGGAAATGACTCGGACTG
AACAAGAGGATTCCTCCTGCATGGAAAAACTACTTTCAAAAGATTGGAAGGAAAAAATGGAAAGACTAAA
TACCAGTGAACTTCTTGGAGAAATTAAAGGTACACCTGAGAGCCTGGCAGAAAAAGAACGGCAGCTCTCC
ACCATGATTACCCAGCTGATCAGTTTACGGGAGCAGCTACTGGCAGCGCATGATGAACAGAAAAAACTGG
CAGCGTCACAAATTGAGAAACAACGGCAGCAAATGGACCTTGCTCGCCAACAGCAAGAACAGATTGCGAG
ACAACAGCAGCAACTTCTGCAACAGCAGCACAAAATTAATCTCCTGCAGCAACAGATCCAGGTTCAGGGT
CACATGCCTCCGCTCATGATCCCAATTTTTCCACATGACCAGCGGACTCTGGCAGCAGCTGCTGCTGCCC
AACAGGGATTCCTCTTCCCCCCTGGAATAACATACAAACCAGGTGATAACTACCCCGTACAGTTCATTCC
ATCAACAATGGCAGCTGCTGCTGCTTCTGGACTCAGCCCTTTACAGCTCCAGCAGCTCTATGCCGCTCAG
CTGGCCAGCATGCAGGTGTCACCTGGAGCAAAGATGCCATCAACTCCACAGCCACCAAACACAGCAGGGA
CGGTCTCACCTACTGGGATAAAAAATGAAAAGAGAGGGACCAGCCCTGTAACTCAAGTTAAGGATGAAGC
AGCAGCACAGCCTCTGAATCTCTCATCCCGACCCAAGACAGCAGAGCCTGTAAAGTCCCCAACGTCTCCC
ACCCAGAACCTCTTCCCAGCCAGCAAAACCAGCCCTGTCAATCTGCCAAACAAAAGCAGCATCCCTAGCC
CCATTGGAGGAAGCCTGGGAAGAGGATCCTCTTTAGGTAAATGGAAAAGTCAACACCAGGAAGAGACTTA
CGAATTAGATATCCTATCTAGTCTCAACTCCCCTGCCCTTTTTGGGGATCAGGATACAGTGATGAAAGCC
ATTCAGGAGGCGCGGAAGATGCGAGAGCAGATCCAGCGGGAGCAACAGCAGCAACAGCCACATGGTGTTG
ACGGGAAACTGTCCTCCATAAATAATATGGGGCTGAACAGCTGCAGGAATGAAAAGGAAAGAACGCGCTT
TGAGAATTTGGGGCCCCAGTTAACGGGAAAGTCAAATGAAGATGGAAAACTGGGCCCAGGTGTCATCGAC
CTTACTCGGCCAGAAGATGCAGAGGGAAGTAAAGCAATGAATGGCTCTGCAGCTAAACTACAGCAGTATT
ATTGTTGGCCAACAGGAGGTGCCACTGTGGCTGAAGCACGAGTCTACAGGGACGCCCGCGGCCGTGCCAG
CAGCGAGCCACACATTAAGCGACCAATGAATGCATTCATGGTTTGGGCAAAGGATGAGAGGAGAAAAATC
CTTCAGGCCTTCCCCGACATGCATAACTCCAACATTAGCAAAATCTTAGGATCTCGCTGGAAATCAATGT
CCAACCAGGAGAAGCAACCTTATTATGAAGAGCAGGCCCGGCTAAGCAAGATCCACTTAGAGAAGTACCC
AAACTATAAATACAAACCCCGACCGAAACGCACCTGCATTGTTGATGGCAAAAAGCTTCGGATTGGGGAG
TATAAGCAACTGATGAGGTCTCGGAGACAGGAGATGAGGCAGTTCTTTACTGTGGGGCAACAGCCTCAGA
TTCCAATCACCACAGGAACAGGTGTTGTGTATCCTGGTGCTATCACTATGGCAACTACCACACCATCGCC
TCAGATGACATCTGACTGCTCTAGCACCTCGGCCAGCCCGGAGCCCAGCCTCCCGGTCATCCAGAGCACT
TATGGTATGAAGACAGATGGCGGAAGCCTAGCTGGAAATGAAATGATCAATGGAGAGGATGAAATGGAAA
TGTATGATGACTATGAAGATGACCCCAAATCAGACTATAGCAGTGAAAATGAAGCCCCGGAGGCTGTCAG
TGCCAACTAGTAATGAACTAGTCCGTAACTTGAAAGTATTTCGATTTCTTGGCTTTATATATCTTGTGGA
AAGGACGAGCCTGGCGGCAATGCGGAAACACAACGCGTTAAGTCGACAATCAACCTCTGGATTACAAAAT
TTGTGAAAGATTGACTGGTATTCTTAACTATGTTGCTCCTTTTACGCTATGTGGATACGCTGCTTTAATG
CCTTTGTATCATGCTATTGCTTCCCGTATGGCTTTCATTTTCTCCTCCTTGTATAAATCCTGGTTGCTGT
CTCTTTATGAGGAGTTGTGGCCCGTTGTCAGGCAACGTGGCGTGGTGTGCACTGTGTTTGCTGACGCAAC
CCCCACTGGTTGGGGCATTGCCACCACCTGTCAGCTCCTTTCCGGGACTTTCGCTTTCCCCCTCCCTATT
GCCACGGCGGAACTCATCGCCGCCTGCCTTGCCCGCTGCTGGACAGGGGCTCGGCTGTTGGGCACTGACA
ATTCCGTGGTGTTGTCGGGGAAATCATCGTCCTTTCCTTGGCTGCTCGCCTGTGTTGCCACCTGGATTCT
GCGCGGGACGTCCTTCTGCTACGTCCCTTCGGCCCTCAATCCAGCGGACCTTCCTTCCCGCGGCCTGCTG
CCGGCTCTGCGGCCTCTTCCGCGTCTTCGCCTTCGCCCTCAGACGAGTCGGATCTCCCTTTGGGCCGCCT
CCCCGCGTCGACTTTAAGACCAATGACTTACAAGGCAGCTGTAGATCTTAGCCACTTTTTAAAAGAAAAG
GGGGGACTGGAAGGGCTAATTCACTCCCAACGAAGACAAGATCTGCTTTTTGCTTGTACTGGGTCTCTCT
GGTTAGACCAGATCTGAGCCTGGGAGCTCTCTGGCTAACTAGGGAACCCACTGCTTAAGCCTCAATAAAG
CTTGCCTTGAGTGCTTCAAGTAGTGTGTGCCCGTCTGTTGTGTGACTCTGGTAACTAGAGATCCCTCAGA
CCCTTTTAGTCAGTGTGGAAAATCTCTAGCAGTACGTATAGTAGTTCATGTCATCTTATTATTCAGTATT
TATAACTTGCAAAGAAATGAATATCAGAGAGTGAGAGGAACTTGTTTATTGCAGCTTATAATGGTTACAA
ATAAAGCAATAGCATCACAAATTTCACAAATAAAGCATTTTTTTCACTGCATTCTAGTTGTGGTTTGTCC
AAACTCATCAATGTATCTTATCATGTCTGGCTCTAGCTATCCCGCCCCTAACTCCGCCCATCCCGCCCCT
AACTCCGCCCAGTTCCGCCCATTCTCCGCCCCATGGCTGACTAATTTTTTTTATTTATGCAGAGGCCGAG
GCCGCCTCGGCCTCTGAGCTATTCCAGAAGTAGTGAGGAGGCTTTTTTGGAGGCCTAGGGACGTACCCAA
TTCGCCCTATAGTGAGTCGTATTACGCGCGCTCACTGGCCGTCGTTTTACAACGTCGTGACTGGGAAAAC
CCTGGCGTTACCCAACTTAATCGCCTTGCAGCACATCCCCCTTTCGCCAGCTGGCGTAATAGCGAAGAGG
CCCGCACCGATCGCCCTTCCCAACAGTTGCGCAGCCTGAATGGCGAATGGG
[124 nt withheld, positions 8102-8225]
C
[91 nt withheld, positions 8227-8317]
A
[49 nt withheld, positions 8319-8367]
CCTTTGACGTTGGAGTCCACGTTCTTT
[37 nt withheld, positions 8395-8431]
ACCCTATCTCGGTCTATTCTTTTGATTTATAAGGGATTTTGCCGATTTCGGCCTATTGGTTAAAAAATGA
GCTGATTTAACAAAAATTTAACGCGAATTTTAACAAAATATTAACGCTTACAATTTAGGTGGCACTTTTC
GGGGAAATGTGCGCGGAACCCCTATTTGTTTATTTTTCTAAATACATTCAAATATGTATCCGCTCATGAG
ACAATAACCCTGATAAATGCTTCAATAATATTGAAAAAGGAAGAGTATGAGTATTCAACATTTCCGTGTC
GCCCTTATTCCCTTTTTTGCGGCATTTTGCCTTCCTGTTTTTGCTCACCCAGAAACGCTGGTGAAAGTAA
AAGATGCTGAAGATCAGTTGGGTGCACGAGTGGGTTACATCGAACTGGATCTCAACAGCGGTAAGATCCT
TGAGAGTTTTCGCCCCGAAGAACGTTTTCCAATGATGAGCACTTTTAAAGTTCTGCTATGTGGCGCGGTA
TTATCCCGTATTGACGCCGGGCAAGAGCAACTCGGTCGCCGCATACACTATTCTCAGAATGACTTGGTTG
AGTACTCACCAGTCACAGAAAAGCATCTTACGGATGGCATGACAGTAAGAGAATTATGCAGTGCTGCCAT
AACCATGAGTGATAACACTGCGGCCAACTTACTTCTGACAACGATCGGAGGACCGAAGGAGCTAACCGCT
TTTTTGCACAACATGGGGGATCATGTAACTCGCCTTGATCGTTGGGAACCGGAGCTGAATGAAGCCATAC
CAAACGACGAGCGTGACACCACGATGCCTGTAGCAATGGCAACAACGTTGCGCAAACTATTAACTGGCGA
ACTACTTACTCTAGCTTCCCGGCAACAATTAATAGACTGGATGGAGGCGGATAAAGTTGCAGGACCACTT
CTGCGCTCGGCCCTTCCGGCTGGCTGGTTTATTGCTGATAAATCTGGAGCCGGTGAGCGTGGGTCTCGCG
GTATCATTGCAGCACTGGGGCCAGATGGTAAGCCCTCCCGTATCGTAGTTATCTACACGACGGGGAGTCA
GGCAACTATGGATGAACGAAATAGACAGATCGCTGAGATAGGTGCCTCACTGATTAAGCATTGGTAACTG
TCAGACCAAGTTTACTCATATATACTTTAGATTGATTTAAAACTTCATTTTTAATTTAAAAGGATCTAGG
TGAAGATCCTTTTTGATAATCTCATGACCAAAATCCCTTAACGTGAGTTTTCGTTCCACTGAGCGTCAGA
CCCCGTAGAAAAGATCAAAGGATCTTCTTGAGATCCTTTTTTTCTGCGCGTAATCTGCTGCTTGCAAACA
AAAAAACCACCGCTACCAGCGGTGGTTTGTTTGCCGGATCAAGAGCTACCAACTCTTTTTCCGAAGGTAA
CTGGCTTCAGCAGAGCGCAGATACCAAATACTGTTCTTCTAGTGTAGCCGTAGTTAGGCCACCACTTCAA
GAACTCTGTAGCACCGCCTACATACCTCGCTCTGCTAATCCTGTTACCAGTGGCTGCTGCCAGTGGCGAT
AAGTCGTGTCTTACCGGGTTGGACTCAAGACGATAGTTACCGGATAAGGCGCAGCGGTCGGGCTGAACGG
GGGGTTCGTGCACACAGCCCAGCTTGGAGCGAACGACCTACACCGAACTGAGATACCTACAGCGTGAGCT
ATGAGAAAGCGCCACGCTTCCCGAAGGGAGAAAGGCGGACAGGTATCCGGTAAGCGGCAGGGTCGGAACA
GGAGAGCGCACGAGGGAGCTTCCAGGGGGAAACGCCTGGTATCTTTATAGTCCTGTCGGGTTTCGCCACC
TCTGACTTGAGCGTCGATTTTTGTGATGCTCGTCAGGGGGGCGGAGCCTATGGAAAAACGCCAGCAACGC
GGCCTTTTTACGGTTCCTGGCCTTTTGCTGGCCTTTTGCTCACATGTTCTTTCCTGCGTTATCCCCTGAT
TCTGTGGATAACCGTATTACCGCCTTTGAGTGAGCTGATACCGCTCGCCGCAGCCGAACGACCGAGCGCA
GCGAGTCAGTGAGCGAGGAAGCGGAAGAGCGCCCAATACGCAAACCGCCTCTCCCCGCGCGTTGGCCGAT
TCATTAATGCAGCTGGCACGACAGGTTTCCCGACTGGAAAGCGGGCAGTGAGCGCAACGCAATTAATGTG
AGTTAGCTCACTCATTAGGCACCCCAGGCTTTACACTTTATGCTTCCGGCTCGTATGTTGTGTGGAATTG
TGAGCGGATAACAATTTCACACAGGAAACAGCTATGACCATGATTACGCCAAGCGCGCAATTAACCCTCA
CTAAAGGGAACAAAAGCTGGAGCTGCAAGC
