>Addgene plasmid #142955 | TFORF2534 | depositor partial sequence | sequence record 281003 | Insert
ACCGCCACCATGTCTTCCAAGCAAGCCACCTCTCCATTTGCCTGTGCAGCTGATGGAGAGGATGCAATGA
CCCAGGATTTAACCTCAAGGGAAAAGGAAGAGGGCAGTGATCAACATGTGGCCTCCCATCTGCCTCTGCA
CCCCATAATGCACAACAAACCTCACTCTGAGGAGCTACCAACACTTGTCAGTACCATTCAACAAGATGCT
GACTGGGACAGCGTTCTGTCATCTCAGCAAAGAATGGAATCAGAGAATAATAAGTTATGTTCCCTATATT
CCTTCCGAAATACCTCTACCTCACCACATAAGCCTGACGAAGGGAGTCGGGACCGTGAGATAATGACCAG
TGTTACTTTTGGAACCCCAGAGCGCCGCAAAGGGAGTCTTGCCGATGTGGTGGACACACTGAAACAGAAG
AAGCTTGAGGAAATGACTCGGACTGAACAAGAGGATTCCTCCTGCATGGAAAAACTACTTTCAAAAGATT
GGAAGGAAAAAATGGAAAGACTAAATACCAGTGAACTTCTTGGAGAAATTAAAGGTACACCTGAGAGCCT
GGCAGAAAAAGAACGGCAGCTCTCCACCATGATTACCCAGCTGATCAGTTTACGGGAGCAGCTACTGGCA
GCGCATGATGAACAGAAAAAACTGGCAGCGTCACAAATTGAGAAACAACGGCAGCAAATGGACCTTGCTC
GCCAACAGCAAGAACAGATTGCGAGACAACAGCAGCAACTTCTGCAACAGCAGCACAAAATTAATCTCCT
GCAGCAACAGATCCAGGTTCAGGGTCACATGCCTCCGCTCATGATCCCAATTTTTCCACATGACCAGCGG
ACTCTGGCAGCAGCTGCTGCTGCCCAACAGGGATTCCTCTTCCCCCCTGGAATAACATACAAACCAGGTG
ATAACTACCCCGTACAGTTCATTCCATCAACAATGGCAGCTGCTGCTGCTTCTGGACTCAGCCCTTTACA
GCTCCAGCAGCTCTATGCCGCTCAGCTGGCCAGCATGCAGGTGTCACCTGGAGCAAAGATGCCATCAACT
CCACAGCCACCAAACACAGCAGGGACGGTCTCACCTACTGGGATAAAAAATGAAAAGAGAGGGACCAGCC
CTGTAACTCAAGTTAAGGATGAAGCAGCAGCACAGCCTCTGAATCTCTCATCCCGACCCAAGACAGCAGA
GCCTGTAAAGTCCCCAACGTCTCCCACCCAGAACCTCTTCCCAGCCAGCAAAACCAGCCCTGTCAATCTG
CCAAACAAAAGCAGCATCCCTAGCCCCATTGGAGGAAGCCTGGGAAGAGGATCCTCTTTAGGTAAATGGA
AAAGTCAACACCAGGAAGAGACTTACGAATTAGATATCCTATCTAGTCTCAACTCCCCTGCCCTTTTTGG
GGATCAGGATACAGTGATGAAAGCCATTCAGGAGGCGCGGAAGATGCGAGAGCAGATCCAGCGGGAGCAA
CAGCAGCAACAGCCACATGGTGTTGACGGGAAACTGTCCTCCATAAATAATATGGGGCTGAACAGCTGCA
GGAATGAAAAGGAAAGAACGCGCTTTGAGAATTTGGGGCCCCAGTTAACGGGAAAGTCAAATGAAGATGG
AAAACTGGGCCCAGGTGTCATCGACCTTACTCGGCCAGAAGATGCAGAGGGAAGTAAAGCAATGAATGGC
TCTGCAGCTAAACTACAGCAGTATTATTGTTGGCCAACAGGAGGTGCCACTGTGGCTGAAGCACGAGTCT
ACAGGGACGCCCGCGGCCGTGCCAGCAGCGAGCCACACATTAAGCGACCAATGAATGCATTCATGGTTTG
GGCAAAGGATGAGAGGAGAAAAATCCTTCAGGCCTTCCCCGACATGCATAACTCCAACATTAGCAAAATC
TTAGGATCTCGCTGGAAATCAATGTCCAACCAGGAGAAGCAACCTTATTATGAAGAGCAGGCCCGGCTAA
GCAAGATCCACTTAGAGAAGTACCCAAACTATAAATACAAACCCCGACCGAAACGCACCTGCATTGTTGA
TGGCAAAAAGCTTCGGATTGGGGAGTATAAGCAACTGATGAGGTCTCGGAGACAGGAGATGAGGCAGTTC
TTTACTGTGGGGCAACAGCCTCAGATTCCAATCACCACAGGAACAGGTGTTGTGTATCCTGGTGCTATCA
CTATGGCAACTACCACACCATCGCCTCAGATGACATCTGACTGCTCTAGCACCTCGGCCAGCCCGGAGCC
CAGCCTCCCGGTCATCCAGAGCACTTATGGTATGAAGACAGATGGCGGAAGCCTAGCTGGAAATGAAATG
ATCAATGGAGAGGATGAAATGGAAATGTATGATGACTATGAAGATGACCCCAAATCAGACTATAGCAGTG
AAAATGAAGCCCCGGAGGCTGTCAGTGCCAACTAGTAATGAACTAGTCCGTAACTTGAAAGTATTTCGAT
TTCTTGGCTTTATATATCTTGTGGAAAGGACGAGCCTGGCGGCAATGCGGAAACACA
