>Addgene plasmid #142955 | TFORF2534 | depositor partial sequence | sequence record 281004 | Barcode
GCCTGGCGGCAATGCGGAAACACA
